Addgene plasmid #195873: NTN1_39-453_AviN_HisC
Purpose: Baculovirus expression for structure determination; may not be full ORF
Depositing lab: Cheryl Arrowsmith. Depositing organization: University of Toronto.
Backbone
  Vector backbone: pFHMSP-AviN-LIC-C
  Backbone manufacturer: pFHMSP-LIC-C (Plasmid #26100)
  Vector type: pFHMSP-AviN-LIC-C, Baculovirus Expression
Growth in bacteria
  Bacterial resistance: Ampicillin, 100 μg/mL
  Growth temperature: 37°C
  Growth strain: DH5alpha
  Copy number: High Copy
Gene/Insert
  Gene/Insert name: NTN1
  Species: H. sapiens (human)
  Insert size (bp): 1245
  Entrez Gene: NTN1 (a.k.a. MRMV4, NET1, NTN1L)
  Promoter: Polyhedrin
  Cloning method: Ligation Independent Cloning
  Sequencing primers: 5′ pFBOH-fwd (5'-CCGGATTATTCATACCGTCCCACCA-3'); 3′ pFBOH-rev (5'-CTGATTATGATCCTCTAGTACTTCT-3')
Terms and licenses: Academic/Nonprofit Terms; Industry Terms: Not Available to Industry
Depositor comments: SGC structures for NIH Treat-AD Project
How to cite: NTN1_39-453_AviN_HisC was a gift from Cheryl Arrowsmith (Addgene plasmid # 195873 ; http://n2t.net/addgene:195873 ; RRID:Addgene_195873)
