[The description below was written by a language model from this plasmid's Addgene catalogue record and pLannotate feature annotations shown in this document.]
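Description:
NTN1_39-453_AviN_HisC is a baculovirus transfer (donor) plasmid built on the pFHMSP-AviN-LIC-C backbone, a derivative of pFHMSP-LIC-C, for producing a fragment of human netrin-1 (NTN1) in insect cells. It is maintained in E. coli as a high-copy plasmid through a ColE1/pUC-type origin with ampicillin selection (AmpR under its own promoter), and it also carries an f1 phage origin. The expression cassette, together with a gentamicin resistance gene driven by the class 1 integron Pc promoter, lies between the Tn7R and Tn7L mini-Tn7 ends. This arrangement allows site-specific transposition of the cassette into a baculovirus shuttle genome (bacmid) in E. coli, from which recombinant virus is then generated.

The payload is a 1,245 bp NTN1 insert introduced by ligation-independent cloning. The construct name indicates that it encodes residues 39–453, and the record notes that it may not be the full ORF. Transcription is driven by the strong, very late polyhedrin promoter from Autographa californica nucleopolyhedrovirus and terminated by an SV40 polyadenylation signal. A honeybee melittin signal sequence upstream of the insert directs the protein into the secretory pathway, which suits a secreted extracellular protein such as netrin-1. A C-terminal polyhistidine tag, annotated as a fragment of a 9xHis tag, permits metal-affinity purification. The name and backbone also indicate an N-terminal Avi tag for site-specific biotinylation; the feature table does not annotate it, although an unannotated gap between the signal peptide and the insert could hold it. The stated purpose is baculovirus expression for structure determination, and the depositor comments link the construct to a structural genomics effort on Alzheimer's disease targets.
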