Features (pLannotate 1.2.2; 17 found; start..end, strand, type, name):
     81..97      +  CDS            lacZα (fragment): LacZα fragment of β-galactosidase; lacZ fragment
    102..556     +  rep_origin     f1 ori (sequence partly withheld): f1 bacteriophage origin of replication; arrow indicates direction of (+) strand synthesis
    582..686     +  promoter       AmpR promoter: bla
    687..1547    +  CDS            AmpR: β-lactamase; bla; confers resistance to ampicillin, carbenicillin, and related antibiotics
   1718..2306    +  rep_origin     ori: high-copy-number ColE1/pMB1/pBR322/pUC origin of replication
   2492..2543    -  misc_feature   bom (fragment): basis of mobility region from pBR322
   2611..2835    -  mobile_element Tn7R: mini-Tn7 element (right end of the Tn7 transposon) Tn7
   2902..3435    -  CDS            GmR: gentamycin acetyltransferase; aacC1; confers resistance to gentamycin
   3624..3652    -  promoter       Pc promoter: intI1 (promoter lies within the coding sequence); class 1 integron promoter
   3630..3977    -  CDS            YPR2_ECOLX (fragment): Protein predicted: Swiss-Prot protein existence level 4. From Escherichia coli.
   4004..4095    +  promoter       polyhedrin promoter: polh from Autographa californica; promoter for the baculovirus polyhedrin gene
   4150..4211    +  sig_peptide    melittin signal sequence: signal sequence from honeybee melittin
   4294..5538    +  CDS            NTN1 (fragment): NET1_HUMAN - Also known as NTN1L. Experimental evidence at protein level: Swiss-Prot protein existence level 1. Netrins control guidance of CNS commissural axons and peripheral motor axons. Its association with either DCC or some UNC5 receptors will lead to axon attraction or repulsion, respectively. Binding to UNC5C might cause dissociation of UNC5C from polymerized TUBB3 in microtubules and thereby lead to increased microtubule dynamics and axon repulsion (PubMed:28483977). Involved in dorsal root ganglion axon projection towards the spinal cord (PubMed:28483977). It also serves as a surviva
   5551..5574    +  CDS            9xHis (fragment): 9xHis affinity tag
   5606..5689    +  CDS            large T antigen (fragment): large T antigen from SV40 (simian virus 40)
   5712..5846    +  polyA_signal   SV40 poly(A) signal: SV40 polyadenylation signal
   5875..6040    -  mobile_element Tn7L: mini-Tn7 element (left end of the Tn7 transposon) Tn7
>Addgene plasmid #195873 | NTN1_39-453_AviN_HisC | addgene full sequence | sequence record 387265 | Addgene NGS Result
TTCTCTGTCACAGAATGAAAATTTTTCTGTCATCTCTTCGTTATTAATGTTTGTAATTGACTGAATATCA
ACGCTTATTTGCAGCCTGAATGGCGAATGGG
[124 nt withheld, positions 102-225]
C
[91 nt withheld, positions 227-317]
A
[49 nt withheld, positions 319-367]
CCTTTGACGTTGGAGTCCACGTTCTT
[37 nt withheld, positions 394-430]
ACCCTATCTCGGTCTATTCTTTTGATTTATAAGGGATTTTGCCGATTTCGGCCTATTGGTTAAAAAATGA
GCTGATTTAACAAAAATTTAACGCGAATTTTAACAAAATATTAACGCTTACAATTTAGGTGGCACTTTTC
GGGGAAATGTGCGCGGAACCCCTATTTGTTTATTTTTCTAAATACATTCAAATATGTATCCGCTCATGAG
ACAATAACCCTGATAAATGCTTCAATAATATTGAAAAAGGAAGAGTATGAGTATTCAACATTTCCGTGTC
GCCCTTATTCCCTTTTTTGCGGCATTTTGCCTTCCTGTTTTTGCTCACCCAGAAACGCTGGTGAAAGTAA
AAGATGCTGAAGATCAGTTGGGTGCACGAGTGGGTTACATCGAACTGGATCTCAACAGCGGTAAGATCCT
TGAGAGTTTTCGCCCCGAAGAACGTTTTCCAATGATGAGCACTTTTAAAGTTCTGCTATGTGGCGCGGTA
TTATCCCGTATTGACGCCGGGCAAGAGCAACTCGGTCGCCGCATACACTATTCTCAGAATGACTTGGTTG
AGTACTCACCAGTCACAGAAAAGCATCTTACGGATGGCATGACAGTAAGAGAATTATGCAGTGCTGCCAT
AACCATGAGTGATAACACTGCGGCCAACTTACTTCTGACAACGATCGGAGGACCGAAGGAGCTAACCGCT
TTTTTGCACAACATGGGGGATCATGTAACTCGCCTTGATCGTTGGGAACCGGAGCTGAATGAAGCCATAC
CAAACGACGAGCGTGACACCACGATGCCTGTAGCAATGGCAACAACGTTGCGCAAACTATTAACTGGCGA
ACTACTTACTCTAGCTTCCCGGCAACAATTAATAGACTGGATGGAGGCGGATAAAGTTGCAGGACCACTT
CTGCGCTCGGCCCTTCCGGCTGGCTGGTTTATTGCTGATAAATCTGGAGCCGGTGAGCGTGGGTCTCGCG
GTATCATTGCAGCACTGGGGCCAGATGGTAAGCCCTCCCGTATCGTAGTTATCTACACGACGGGGAGTCA
GGCAACTATGGATGAACGAAATAGACAGATCGCTGAGATAGGTGCCTCACTGATTAAGCATTGGTAACTG
TCAGACCAAGTTTACTCATATATACTTTAGATTGATTTAAAACTTCATTTTTAATTTAAAAGGATCTAGG
TGAAGATCCTTTTTGATAATCTCATGACCAAAATCCCTTAACGTGAGTTTTCGTTCCACTGAGCGTCAGA
CCCCGTAGAAAAGATCAAAGGATCTTCTTGAGATCCTTTTTTTCTGCGCGTAATCTGCTGCTTGCAAACA
AAAAAACCACCGCTACCAGCGGTGGTTTGTTTGCCGGATCAAGAGCTACCAACTCTTTTTCCGAAGGTAA
CTGGCTTCAGCAGAGCGCAGATACCAAATACTGTTCTTCTAGTGTAGCCGTAGTTAGGCCACCACTTCAA
GAACTCTGTAGCACCGCCTACATACCTCGCTCTGCTAATCCTGTTACCAGTGGCTGCTGCCAGTGGCGAT
AAGTCGTGTCTTACCGGGTTGGACTCAAGACGATAGTTACCGGATAAGGCGCAGCGGTCGGGCTGAACGG
GGGGTTCGTGCACACAGCCCAGCTTGGAGCGAACGACCTACACCGAACTGAGATACCTACAGCGTGAGCT
ATGAGAAAGCGCCACGCTTCCCGAAGGGAGAAAGGCGGACAGGTATCCGGTAAGCGGCAGGGTCGGAACA
GGAGAGCGCACGAGGGAGCTTCCAGGGGGAAACGCCTGGTATCTTTATAGTCCTGTCGGGTTTCGCCACC
TCTGACTTGAGCGTCGATTTTTGTGATGCTCGTCAGGGGGGCGGAGCCTATGGAAAAACGCCAGCAACGC
GGCCTTTTTACGGTTCCTGGCCTTTTGCTGGCCTTTTGCTCACATGTTCTTTCCTGCGTTATCCCCTGAT
TCTGTGGATAACCGTATTACCGCCTTTGAGTGAGCTGATACCGCTCGCCGCAGCCGAACGACCGAGCGCA
GCGAGTCAGTGAGCGAGGAAGCGGAAGAGCGCCTGATGCGGTATTTTCTCCTTACGCATCTGTGCGGTAT
TTCACACCGCATAGACCAGCCGCGTAACCTGGCAAAATCGGTTACGGTTGAGTAATAAATGGATGCCCTG
CGTAAGCGGGTGTGGGCGGACAATAAAGTCTTAAACTGAACAAAATAGATCTAAACTATGACAATAAAGT
CTTAAACTAGACAGAATAGTTGTAAACTGAAATCAGTCCAGTTATGCTGTGAAAAAGCATACTGGACTTT
TGTTATGGCTAAAGCAAACTCTTCATTTTCTGAAGTGCAAATTGCCCGTCGTATTAAAGAGGGGCGTGGC
CAAGGGCATGGTAAAGACTATATTCGCGGCGTTGTGACAATTTACCGAACAACTCCGCGGCCGGGAAGCC
GATCTCGGCTTGAACGAATTGTTAGGTGGCGGTACTTGGGTCGATATCAAAGTGCATCACTTCTTCCCGT
ATGCCCAACTTTGTATAGAGAGCCACTGCGGGATCGTCACCGTAATCTGCTTGCACGTAGATCACATAAG
CACCAAGCGCGTTGGCCTCATGCTTGAGGAGATTGATGAGCGCGGTGGCAATGCCCTGCCTCCGGTGCTC
GCCGGAGACTGCGAGATCATAGATATAGATCTCACTACGCGGCTGCTCAAACTTGGGCAGAACGTAAGCC
GCGAGAGCGCCAACAACCGCTTCTTGGTCGAAGGCAGCAAGCGCGATGAATGTCTTACTACGGAGCAAGT
TCCCGAGGTAATCGGAGTCCGGCTGATGTTGGGAGTAGGTGGCTACGTCTCCGAACTCACGACCGAAAAG
ATCAAGAGCAGCCCGCATGGATTTGACTTGGTCAGGGCCGAGCCTACATGTGCGAATGATGCCCATACTT
GAGCCACCTAACTTTGTTTTAGGGCGACTGCCCTGCTGCGTAACATCGTTGCTGCTGCGTAACATCGTTG
CTGCTCCATAACATCAAACATCGACCCACGGCGTAACGCGCTTGCTGCTTGGATGCCCGAGGCATAGACT
GTACAAAAAAACAGTCATAACAAGCCATGAAAACCGCCACTGCGCCGTTACCACCGCTGCGTTCGGTCAA
GGTTCTGGACCAGTTGCGTGAGCGCATACGCTACTTGCATTACAGTTTACGAACCGAACAGGCTTATGTC
AACTGGGTTCGTGCCTTCATCCGTTTCCACGGTGTGCGTCACCCGGCAACCTTGGGCAGCAGCGAAGTCG
AGGCATTTCTGTCCTGGCTGGCGAACGAGCGCAAGGTTTCGGTCTCCACGCATCGTCAGGCATTGGCGGC
CTTGCTGTTCTTCTACGGCAAGGTGCTGTGCACGGATCTGCCCTGGCTTCAGGAGATCGGAAGACCTCGG
CCGTCGCGGCGCTTGCCGGTGGTGCTGACCCCGGATGAAGTGGTTCGCATCCTCGGTTTTCTGGAAGGCG
AGCATCGTTTGTTCGCCCAGGACTCTAGCTATAGTTCTAGTGGTTGGCTACGTATACTCCGGAATATTAA
TAGATCATGGAGATAATTAAAATGATAACCATCTCGCAAATAAATAAGTATTTTACTGTTTTCGTAACAG
TTTTGTAATAAAAAAACCTATAAATATTCCGGATTATTCATACCGTCCCACCATCGGGCGCGGATCTCGG
TCCGAAACCATGAAATTCTTAGTCAACGTTGCCCTTGTTTTTATGGTCGTATACATTTCTTACATCTATG
CGGCCGCTGGGTCCGCAGGGCTGAACGATATCTTTGAGGCGCAAAAAATAGAATGGCACGAGGGAAGTGC
CGGTGGCAGCGGAGATCCTTGTAGCGACGAAAATGGACATCCACGGAGGTGCATCCCCGATTTTGTTAAT
GCGGCCTTCGGAAAAGATGTAAGGGTGAGCAGTACATGTGGAAGACCACCTGCCAGATATTGCGTCGTGA
GTGAGCGAGGCGAGGAGCGGCTTCGTTCATGCCACTTATGCAATGCGTCCGATCCGAAGAAGGCTCACCC
TCCGGCATTCCTGACAGATCTGAATAATCCGCACAATCTCACCTGCTGGCAGTCGGAGAACTACTTGCAG
TTCCCGCACAACGTGACTTTAACTCTTAGCCTAGGGAAAAAGTTTGAGGTTACGTATGTGTCGTTACAAT
TTTGCTCTCCAAGACCCGAGTCAATGGCTATCTATAAATCTATGGATTATGGCCGCACGTGGGTCCCATT
CCAATTTTATAGCACCCAATGTCGTAAAATGTACAACCGTCCTCACAGGGCTCCCATCACTAAGCAGAAT
GAGCAAGAAGCAGTTTGTACGGACAGCCACACCGACATGCGACCCCTCTCGGGTGGTCTGATTGCATTCT
CGACGCTGGATGGCAGGCCGTCGGCTCATGACTTTGACAACTCCCCAGTGCTTCAGGATTGGGTTACCGC
GACAGACATCAGGGTCGCGTTCAGCAGACTTCACACCTTTGGTGACGAGAACGAAGACGACTCTGAATTG
GCCCGAGACTCCTACTTTTATGCAGTTTCTGACCTGCAAGTAGGGGGCAGATGCAAGTGTAATGGACATG
CGGCCCGATGCGTCCGGGATCGCGACGATAGTTTGGTATGTGATTGTAGGCACAACACTGCCGGTCCAGA
ATGCGACAGATGCAAGCCTTTCCATTACGATAGACCGTGGCAACGTGCGACAGCACGTGAAGCAAATGAG
TGTGTTGCCTGTAATTGTAACCTACATGCTCGGCGCTGTCGTTTTAACATGGAGCTCTACAAGCTATCCG
GTCGAAAAAGTGGCGGAGTGTGCCTCAACTGCAGGCACAATACTGCAGGGCGCCATTGTCACTATTGTAA
GGAAGGGTATTACCGGGACATGGGCAAACCCATCACACATCGGAAAGCATGCAAGGCGTGCGACTGTCAT
CCAGTAGGGGCCGCTGGGAAGACGTGTAATCAAACGACTGGCCAATGTCCCTGCAAGGATGGTGTAACTG
GTATTACCTGCAACAGATGTGCTAAAGGATACCAACAGTCTAGGTCGCCAATTGCTCCTTGCATAAAGGA
ATTCGTCGAGCACCACCACCACCACCACCACCACTAATAGCCAAGCTTGTCGAGAAGTACTAGAGGATCA
TAATCAGCCATACCACATTTGTAGAGGTTTTACTTGCTTTAAAAAACCTCCCACACCTCCCCCTGAACCT
GAAACATAAAATGAATGCAATTGTTGTTGTTAACTTGTTTATTGCAGCTTATAATGGTTACAAATAAAGC
AATAGCATCACAAATTTCACAAATAAAGCATTTTTTTCACTGCATTCTAGTTGTGGTTTGTCCAAACTCA
TCAATGTATCTTATCATGTCTGGATCTGATCACTGCTTGAGCCTAGGAGATCCGAACCAGATAAGTGAAA
TCTAGTTCCAAACTATTTTGTCATTTTTAATTTTCGTATTAGCTTACGACGCTACACCCAGTTCCCATCT
ATTTTGTCACTCTTCCCTAAATAATCCTTAAAAACTCCATTTCCACCCCTCCCAGTTCCCAACTATTTTG
TCCGCCCACAGCGGGGCATTTTTCTTCCTGTTATGTTTTTAATCAAACATCCTGCCAACTCCATGTGACA
AACCGTCATCTTCGGCTACTTT
