>Addgene plasmid #195873 | NTN1_39-453_AviN_HisC | depositor partial sequence | sequence record 380023 | Insert Sequence
GATCCTTGTAGCGACGAAAATGGACATCCACGGAGGTGCATCCCCGATTTTGTTAATGCGGCCTTCGGAA
AAGATGTAAGGGTGAGCAGTACATGTGGAAGACCACCTGCCAGATATTGCGTCGTGAGTGAGCGAGGCGA
GGAGCGGCTTCGTTCATGCCACTTATGCAATGCGTCCGATCCGAAGAAGGCTCACCCTCCGGCATTCCTG
ACAGATCTGAATAATCCGCACAATCTCACCTGCTGGCAGTCGGAGAACTACTTGCAGTTCCCGCACAACG
TGACTTTAACTCTTAGCCTAGGGAAAAAGTTTGAGGTTACGTATGTGTCGTTACAATTTTGCTCTCCAAG
ACCCGAGTCAATGGCTATCTATAAATCTATGGATTATGGCCGCACGTGGGTCCCATTCCAATTTTATAGC
ACCCAATGTCGTAAAATGTACAACCGTCCTCACAGGGCTCCCATCACTAAGCAGAATGAGCAAGAAGCAG
TTTGTACGGACAGCCACACCGACATGCGACCCCTCTCGGGTGGTCTGATTGCATTCTCGACGCTGGATGG
CAGGCCGTCGGCTCATGACTTTGACAACTCCCCAGTGCTTCAGGATTGGGTTACCGCGACAGACATCAGG
GTCGCGTTCAGCAGACTTCACACCTTTGGTGACGAGAACGAAGACGACTCTGAATTGGCCCGAGACTCCT
ACTTTTATGCAGTTTCTGACCTGCAAGTAGGGGGCAGATGCAAGTGTAATGGACATGCGGCCCGATGCGT
CCGGGATCGCGACGATAGTTTGGTATGTGATTGTAGGCACAACACTGCCGGTCCAGAATGCGACAGATGC
AAGCCTTTCCATTACGATAGACCGTGGCAACGTGCGACAGCACGTGAAGCAAATGAGTGTGTTGCCTGTA
ATTGTAACCTACATGCTCGGCGCTGTCGTTTTAACATGGAGCTCTACAAGCTATCCGGTCGAAAAAGTGG
CGGAGTGTGCCTCAACTGCAGGCACAATACTGCAGGGCGCCATTGTCACTATTGTAAGGAAGGGTATTAC
CGGGACATGGGCAAACCCATCACACATCGGAAAGCATGCAAGGCGTGCGACTGTCATCCAGTAGGGGCCG
CTGGGAAGACGTGTAATCAAACGACTGGCCAATGTCCCTGCAAGGATGGTGTAACTGGTATTACCTGCAA
CAGATGTGCTAAAGGATACCAACAGTCTAGGTCGCCAATTGCTCCTTGCATAAAG
